>Addgene plasmid #44487 | pCFJ1273 | depositor full sequence | sequence record 60724 | pCFJ1273 sequence 5034 bps
CAGGAAACAGCTATGACCATGATTACGCCAAGCTATCAACTTTGTATAGAAAAGTTGAGCTCCACCGCGG
TGGCGGCCGCTCTAGAACTAGTGGATCCCCCGGGCTGCAGGAATTCGATATCAAGCTTATCGATACCGTC
GACCTCGAGGGGGGGCCCGGTACCAACTTTATTATACATAGTTGATAATTCACTGGCCGTCGTTTTACAT
GGCACGCCCTTCTATTACAGGGTTTCTGATAACAAACCGGTTATTAACTCCCAACAAGGGATGATTTCAA
TTCATCATGCTCAAATTGACCCAAATTAAGTTACATGACAAATTCATCGCCCTTTTCAACTCTTCTTGGC
TCATCATCTGTTATTCTGTTCCTATTCTGTCTGCACCCTATACCCCTTTGCATACTCTCTCGTCATTCCT
TTCTTGGATAGTGTCTTCTTCTCCCCAGCTCTGCTACTTCTATGACTTGCGCCCGCTGCTTTTCCGCTCG
TTCCTCTCCTCTCTGACGTCTTCTTCTGCTTCTTTTCTCCTTCCTTTTTCCCTTCTCAATCTTCCTCTTT
TTCCCATTTCTGTCAATCATTCGAAGAAGAAGAAGAAGAAGACCCTCATTCATTTCATTTTTTTTTCTGT
CGGTGTGTGCTGCTCGGTTAAGAGTGAGCTCTCTATTCCACGTCTTCTTCTTTTTCTTCTTCGATTCGAA
TCAATCACTCCACCAAAACGCATTCGTTTTTGGGATTCACCCCGGGTGCCGGATCTGCGGCTTACTCACC
AGACCTGGCCCCATCCGATTACCACCTATTCGCTTCGATGGGACACGCACTCGCTGAGCAGCGCTTCGAT
TCTTACGAAAGTGTGAAAAAATGGCTCGATGAATGGTTCGCCGCAAAAGACGATGAGTTCTACTGGCGTG
GAATCCACAAATTGCCCGAGAGATGGGAAAAATGTGTAGCTAGCGACGGCAAATACTTTGAATAAATGAT
TTTTTCTTTTTCCACAAAATTTAACGTGTTTTTTGATTTAAAAAAAACGACATTTCATACTTGTACACCT
GATATCTAGATACCTAGGTGAGCTCTGGTACCCCCCTGGCGTTACCCAACTTAATCGCCTTGCAGCAGAG
TCGTATTACGTAGCCCGGCCTGCAGGTCGACTCTAGAGGATCACCAAAAACGGAACGTTGAGCTGGACGG
AAATAGTGGTAAAGTGACATGATTATAGTTTGAAGATTTCTAATTTCACAATTAGAGCAAATGTTGTTCG
GTATTTATTTTCAACGGTATTTATACTATTTTCCACCTTTTTCTAGAACATTCGAGCTGCTTGTTGCAAA
AGGAGGGCGACTCACATTCGGTACATGGAAAAGTAGTGTACACAATAAAGAGACCCAGATACATTTTCCG
TCTGCGTCTCTTTGCACCCACCGGGAGTATTTTCAAACGAATGCATCTAGGACCTTCTAGAACATTCTGT
AAGGCTGCAGAATGCGGGTATATAAGGAAAGCGGGCTCAGAGGAAGCCAACACGCTTTGTTCTAGTGCAT
CTAAAAAACTTCGAAAATCCTCATCGGATCCTATCGATTCGCGGCCGCTGTACACCCGGGTGCCCTATAG
TGAGTCGTATTGGTACCGGTAGAAAAAATATGCGCTTTGATTTCCAAAACTTAAAATTTTCGATGATTTT
CATATTTTTGTGGAACATCATAGTCGGATTTTTACTTGCTCTTGTAAAGATTTTCAAAATCTACATGTAT
CTTGATCTGCCTGAAAATGTATGGGTAAATCGGTTTGCGCATGTTATTGCTCTTATTGGATCAATTGCTT
CATTGTGGTTAATTTTTTTTAGCCCATTTGAAATTAAGCAAGGAAGATTTTCTGTCTCGTCAAAAACTAT
CCTGCTTCTTGTTTGCAAGGGTTTGATTGGCTTGATATTTCTTGCACAGATTTTCGCCCATGTCCTTTAC
ATTGACCCATGCCAGAATATGCTCTTATCATTGAACTCTGCACTGTTCTCCTTGCTGCTGAATTATTATG
AGTCTCGTGGTGCGATCCATCCGTTGATGGAATTAGTTCAAACAGCTGGCCTGAGACCAACTTTGTGCGC
TGCTGTACGATTTAATTGTCTCAACTCAACTGCTCATATTGATCCAAGTGTTGAAAATCCATGAGATAAA
TGCAAAATCCTTTCAAGCATTCCCTTCTTCTCTATCACTCTTCTTTCTTTTTGTCAAAAAATTCTCTCGC
TAATTTATTTGCTTTTTTAATGTTATTATTTTATGACTTTTTATAGTCACTGAAAAGTTTGCATCTGAGT
GAAGTGAATGCTATCAAAATGTGATTCTGTCTGATGTACTTTCACAATCTCTCTTCAATTCCATTTTGAA
GTGCTTTAAACCCGAAAGGTTGAGAAAAATGCGAGCGCTCAAATATTTGTATTGTGTTCGTTGAGTGACC
CAACAAAAAGAGGAAACTTTATTGTGCCGCCAAGAAAAAAGTCTCAAGCTGGCGTAATAGCGAAGAGGCC
CGCACCGATCGCCCTTCCCAACAGTTGCGCAGCCTGAATGGCGAATGGCGCCTGATGCGGTATTTTCTCC
TTACGCATCTGTGCGGTATTTCACACCGCATATGGTGCACTCTCAGTACAATCTGCTCTGATGCCGCATA
GTTAAGCCAGCCCCGACACCCGCCAACACCCGCTGACGCGCCCTGACGGGCTTGTCTGCTCCCGGCATCC
GCTTACAGACAAGCTGTGACCGTCTCCGGGAGCTGCATGTGTCAGAGGTTTTCACCGTCATCACCGAAAC
GCGCGAGACGAAAGGGCCTCGTGATACGCCTATTTTTATAGGTTAATGTCATGATAATAATGGTTTCTTA
GACGTCAGGTGGCACTTTTCGGGGAAATGTGCGCGGAACCCCTATTTGTTTATTTTTCTAAATACATTCA
AATATGTATCCGCTCATGAGACAATAACCCTGATAAATGCTTCAATAATATTGAAAAAGGAAGAGTATGA
GTATTCAACATTTCCGTGTCGCCCTTATTCCCTTTTTTGCGGCATTTTGCCTTCCTGTTTTTGCTCACCC
AGAAACGCTGGTGAAAGTAAAAGATGCTGAAGATCAGTTGGGTGCACGAGTGGGTTACATCGAACTGGAT
CTCAACAGCGGTAAGATCCTTGAGAGTTTTCGCCCCGAAGAACGTTTTCCAATGATGAGCACTTTTAAAG
TTCTGCTATGTGGCGCGGTATTATCCCGTATTGACGCCGGGCAAGAGCAACTCGGTCGCCGCATACACTA
TTCTCAGAATGACTTGGTTGAGTACTCACCAGTCACAGAAAAGCATCTTACGGATGGCATGACAGTAAGA
GAATTATGCAGTGCTGCCATAACCATGAGTGATAACACTGCGGCCAACTTACTTCTGACAACGATCGGAG
GACCGAAGGAGCTAACCGCTTTTTTGCACAACATGGGGGATCATGTAACTCGCCTTGATCGTTGGGAACC
GGAGCTGAATGAAGCCATACCAAACGACGAGCGTGACACCACGATGCCTGTAGCAATGGCAACAACGTTG
CGCAAACTATTAACTGGCGAACTACTTACTCTAGCTTCCCGGCAACAATTAATAGACTGGATGGAGGCGG
ATAAAGTTGCAGGACCACTTCTGCGCTCGGCCCTTCCGGCTGGCTGGTTTATTGCTGATAAATCTGGAGC
CGGTGAGCGTGGGTCTCGCGGTATCATTGCAGCACTGGGGCCAGATGGTAAGCCCTCCCGTATCGTAGTT
ATCTACACGACGGGGAGTCAGGCAACTATGGATGAACGAAATAGACAGATCGCTGAGATAGGTGCCTCAC
TGATTAAGCATTGGTAACTGTCAGACCAAGTTTACTCATATATACTTTAGATTGATTTAAAACTTCATTT
TTAATTTAAAAGGATCTAGGTGAAGATCCTTTTTGATAATCTCATGACCAAAATCCCTTAACGTGAGTTT
TCGTTCCACTGAGCGTCAGACCCCGTAGAAAAGATCAAAGGATCTTCTTGAGATCCTTTTTTTCTGCGCG
TAATCTGCTGCTTGCAAACAAAAAAACCACCGCTACCAGCGGTGGTTTGTTTGCCGGATCAAGAGCTACC
AACTCTTTTTCCGAAGGTAACTGGCTTCAGCAGAGCGCAGATACCAAATACTGTCCTTCTAGTGTAGCCG
TAGTTAGGCCACCACTTCAAGAACTCTGTAGCACCGCCTACATACCTCGCTCTGCTAATCCTGTTACCAG
TGGCTGCTGCCAGTGGCGATAAGTCGTGTCTTACCGGGTTGGACTCAAGACGATAGTTACCGGATAAGGC
GCAGCGGTCGGGCTGAACGGGGGGTTCGTGCACACAGCCCAGCTTGGAGCGAACGACCTACACCGAACTG
AGATACCTACAGCGTGAGCTATGAGAAAGCGCCACGCTTCCCGAAGGGAGAAAGGCGGACAGGTATCCGG
TAAGCGGCAGGGTCGGAACAGGAGAGCGCACGAGGGAGCTTCCAGGGGGAAACGCCTGGTATCTTTATAG
TCCTGTCGGGTTTCGCCACCTCTGACTTGAGCGTCGATTTTTGTGATGCTCGTCAGGGGGGCGGAGCCTA
TGGAAAAACGCCAGCAACGCGGCCTTTTTACGGTTCCTGGTCTTTTGCTGGCCTTTTGCTCACATGTTCT
TTCCTGCGTTATCCCCTGATTCTGTGGATAACCGTATTACCGCCTTTGAGTGAGCTGATACCGCACCGTA
CGTCTCGAGGAATTCTATCAGGTGTACAAGTATGAAATGTCGTTTCGAACATATAGATGTCTCGCAAACG
TAAATATTTATCGATTGTCATAAAACTTTGACCTTGTGAAGTGTCAACCTTGACTGTCGAACCACCATAG
TTTGGCGCGAATTGAGCGTCATAATTGTTTACTCTCAGTGCAGTCAACATGTCGAGTTTCGTGCCGAATA
AAGAGCAAACGCGGACAGTATTAATTTTCTGTTTTCATTTGAAGAAAACAGCTGCGGCCGGATC
Features (pLannotate 1.2.2; 17 found; start..end, strand, type, name):
     37..57      +  protein_bind   attB4: mutant version of attB; core recombination site for the Gateway® BP reaction BP Clonase™
     57..164     +  misc_feature   MCS: pBluescript multiple cloning site
    164..184     -  protein_bind   attB3: mutant version of attB; core recombination site for the Gateway® BP reaction BP Clonase™
    188..209     +  CDS            lacZα (fragment): LacZα fragment of β-galactosidase; lacZ fragment
    757..972     +  CDS            mariner\T (fragment): MOS1T_DROMA - Experimental evidence at protein level: Swiss-Prot protein existence level 1. Mediates transposition of transposon Mos1 by a 'cut and paste' mechanism. Transposases are sequence-specific nucleases and strand transferases that catalyze transposition through an ordered series of events: sequence-specific binding of transposase to the terminal inverted repeats (IR) present at each end of the transposon, pairing of the transposon IRs in a paired-end complex (PEC), cleavage of one or both DNA strands at each transposon end, capture of target DNA, and strand transfer to insert the tran
   1084..1117    +  CDS            lacZα (fragment): LacZα fragment of β-galactosidase; lacZ fragment
   1138..1162    -  misc_feature   MCS (fragment): pUC18/19 multiple cloning site
   1160..1210    -  CDS            hsp-16.1 (fragment): HSP11_CAEEL - Also known as hsp16-1b. Experimental evidence at transcript level: Swiss-Prot protein existence level 2. From Caenorhabditis elegans.
   1604..1621    -  promoter       T7 promoter (fragment): promoter for bacteriophage T7 RNA polymerase
   2170..2493    +  terminator     tbb-2 terminator: tbb-2; transcription terminator for the C. elegans tubulin beta-2 gene
   2497..2565    +  CDS            lacZα (fragment): LacZα fragment of β-galactosidase; lacZ fragment
   2571..2670    -  misc_feature   bom (fragment): basis of mobility region from pBR322
   2772..2807    -  CDS            rop (fragment): Rop protein, which maintains plasmids at low copy number; rop
   2902..3006    +  promoter       AmpR promoter: bla
   3007..3867    +  CDS            AmpR: β-lactamase; bla; confers resistance to ampicillin, carbenicillin, and related antibiotics
   4038..4626    +  rep_origin     ori: high-copy-number ColE1/pMB1/pBR322/pUC origin of replication
   4949..4       +  CDS            mariner\T (fragment) (across the origin): MOS1T_DROMA - Experimental evidence at protein level: Swiss-Prot protein existence level 1. Mediates transposition of transposon Mos1 by a 'cut and paste' mechanism. Transposases are sequence-specific nucleases and strand transferases that catalyze transposition through an ordered series of events: sequence-specific binding of transposase to the terminal inverted repeats (IR) present at each end of the transposon, pairing of the transposon IRs in a paired-end complex (PEC), cleavage of one or both DNA strands at each transposon end, capture of target DNA, and strand transfer to insert the tran
