[The description below was written by a language model from this plasmid's Addgene catalogue record and pLannotate feature annotations shown in this document.]
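Description:
pCFJ1273 is a high-copy bacterial cloning plasmid built on the Invitrogen pDESTR4-R3 Gateway backbone and catalogued as a multiple cloning site vector. It is intended as a cargo vector for Mos1 transposon-based transgene insertion in Caenorhabditis elegans. It is propagated in E. coli through a ColE1/pUC-type origin and selected with ampicillin via the bla gene under its native promoter. Short remnants of bom, rop and lacZα are also annotated and appear to be backbone leftovers rather than functional elements.

The roughly 2.8 kb insert is described as a minimal Mos1 element, peel-1 and an MCS. In the feature table, a pBluescript-type polylinker sits between attB4 and attB3 Gateway sites. It is flanked by two short fragments matching the Drosophila Mos1 (mariner) transposase region, one of which spans the sequence origin. These fragments are too small to encode transposase and most likely represent the retained transposon end sequences, so DNA cloned into the MCS would lie inside the mobilisable element. Transposase would have to be supplied from another source.

Outside this unit, a fragment of the C. elegans heat-shock gene hsp-16.1 and a tbb-2 3′ terminator bracket an unannotated stretch. That stretch plausibly corresponds to the peel-1 toxin gene named in the catalogue, although the annotation does not label it and no promoter is explicitly identified. A heat-inducible peel-1 cassette of this kind is generally used for negative selection, killing animals that retain the plasmid as an extrachromosomal array. The record lists no positive selection marker for worms. The associated publication concerns random and targeted transgene insertion in C. elegans with a modified Mos1 transposon.
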