Addgene plasmid #44487: pCFJ1273
Depositing lab: Erik Jorgensen. Depositing organization: University of Utah. Publication: Random and targeted transgene insertion in Caenorhabditis elegans using a modified Mos1 transposon. Frokjaer-Jensen C, Davis MW, Sarov M, Taylor J, Flibotte S, LaBella M, Pozniakovsky A, Moerman DG, Jorgensen EM. Nat Methods. 2014 May;11(5):529-34. doi: 10.1038/nmeth.2889. Epub 2014 Mar 16. PubMed 24820376.
Backbone
  Vector backbone: pDESTR4-R3
  Backbone manufacturer: Invitrogen
  Backbone size w/o insert (bp): 2305
  Vector type: Multiple cloning site vector
Growth in bacteria
  Bacterial resistance: Ampicillin, 100 μg/mL
  Growth temperature: 37°C
  Growth strain: Top10
  Copy number: High Copy
Gene/Insert
  Gene/Insert name: Minimal Mos1, peel-1, MCS
  Species: D. melanogaster (fly), C. elegans (nematode)
  Insert size (bp): 2780
  Cloning method: Restriction Enzyme; 5′ cloning site NA (unknown if destroyed); 3′ cloning site NA (unknown if destroyed)
  Sequencing primers: 5′ M13rev; 3′ M13-fwd20
Terms and licenses: Academic/Nonprofit Terms; Industry Terms: Not Available to Industry
How to cite: pCFJ1273 was a gift from Erik Jorgensen (Addgene plasmid # 44487 ; http://n2t.net/addgene:44487 ; RRID:Addgene_44487)
