>Addgene plasmid #44487 | pCFJ1273 | addgene partial sequence | sequence record 63811 | M13rev
AAAGTTGAGCTCCACCGCGGTGGCGGCCGCTCTAGAACTAGTGGATCCCCCGGGCTGCAGGAATTCGATA
TCAAGCTTATCGATACCGTCGACCTCGAGGGGGGGCCCGGTACCAACTTTATTATACATAGTTGATAATT
CACTGGCCGTCGTTTTACATGGCACGCCCTTCTATTACAGGGTTTCTGATAACAAACCGGTTATTAACTC
CCAACAAGGGATGATTTCAATTCATCATGCTCAAATTGACCCAAATTAAGTTACATGACAAATTCATCGC
CCTTTTCAACTCTTCTTGGCTCATCATCTGTTATTCTGTTCCTATTCTGTCTGCACCCTATACCCCTTTG
CATACTCTCTCGTCATTCCTTTCTTGGATAGTGTCTTCTTCTCCCCAGCTCTGCTACTTCTATGACTTGC
GCCCGCTGCTTTTCCGCTCGTTCCTCTCCTCTCTGACGTCTTCTTCTGCTTCTTTTCTCCTTCCTTTTTC
CCTTCTCAATCTTCCTCTTTTTCCCATTTCTGTCAATCATTCGAAGAAGAAGAAGAAGAAGACCCTCATT
CATTTCATTTTTTTTTCTGTCGGTGTGTGCTGCTCGGTTAAGAGTGAGCTCTCTATTCCACGTCTTCTTC
TTTTTCTTCTTCGATTCGAATCAATCACTCCACCAAAACGCATTCGTTTTTGGGATTCACCCCGGGTGCC
GGATCTGCGGCTTACTCACCAGACCTGGCCCCATCCGATTACCACCTATTCGCTTCGATGGGACACGCAC
TCGCTGAGCAGCGCTTCGATTCTTACGAAAGTGTGAAAAA
