>Addgene plasmid #44487 | pCFJ1273 | addgene partial sequence | sequence record 64592 | LacZ-F2 5'-cctcttcgctattacgccag-3'
AAAGTTTCCTCTTTTTGTTGGGTCACTCAACGAACACAATACAAATATTTGAGCGCTCGCATTTTTCTCA
ACCTTTCGGGTTTAAAGCACTTCAAAATGGAATTGAAGAGAGATTGTGAAAGTACATCAGACAGAATCAC
ATTTTGATAGCATTCACTTCACTCAGATGCAAACTTTTCAGTGACTATAAAAAGTCATAAAATAATAACA
TTAAAAAAGCAAATAAATTAGCGAGAGAATTTTTTGACAAAAAGAAAGAAGAGTGATAGAGAAGAAGGGA
ATGCTTGAAAGGATTTTGCATTTATCTCATGGATTTTCAACACTTGGATCAATATGAGCAGTTGAGTTGA
GACAATTAAATCGTACAGCAGCGCACAAAGTTGGTCTCAGGCCAGCTGTTTGAACTAATTCCATCAACGG
ATGGATCGCACCACGAGACTCATAATAATTCAGCAGCAAGGAGAACAGTGCAGAGTTCAATGATAAGAGC
ATATTCTGGCATGGGTCAATGTAAAGGACATGGGCGAAAATCTGTGCAAGAAATATCAAGCCAATCAAAC
CCTTGCAAACAAGAAGCAGGATAGTTTTTGACGAGACAGAAAATCTTCCTTGCTTAATTTCAAATGGGCT
AAAAAAAATTAACCACAATGAAGCAATTGATCCAATAAGAGCAATAACATGCGCAAACCGATTTACCCAT
ACATTTTCAGGCAGATCAAGATACATGTAGATTTTGAAAATCTTTACAAGAGCAAGTAAAAATCCGACTA
TGATGTTCCACAAAAATATGAAAATCATCGAAAATTTTAAGTTTTGGAAATCAAAGCGCATATTTTTTCT
ACCGGTACCAAT
